Addgene plasmid #143862: TFORF1967
Purpose: Lentiviral vector for overexpressing transcription factor ORFs with unique 24-bp barcodes. Barcodes facilitate identification of transcription factors in pooled screens.
Depositing lab: Feng Zhang. Depositing organization: Broad Institute. Publication: A transcription factor atlas of directed differentiation. Joung J, Ma S, Tay T, Geiger-Schuller KR, Kirchgatterer PC, Verdine VK, Guo B, Arias-Garcia MA, Allen WE, Singh A, Kuksenko O, Abudayyeh OO, Gootenberg JS, Fu Z, Macrae RK, Buenrostro JD, Regev A, Zhang F. Cell. 2023 Jan 5;186(1):209-229.e26. doi: 10.1016/j.cell.2022.11.026. PubMed 36608654.
Backbone
  Vector backbone: pLX_TRC317
  Backbone manufacturer: Broad Institute Genetic Perturbation Platform
  Backbone size w/o insert (bp): 8264
  Vector type: Mammalian Expression, Lentiviral
  Selectable markers: Puromycin
Growth in bacteria
  Bacterial resistance: Ampicillin, 100 μg/mL
  Growth temperature: 37°C
  Growth strain: NEB Stable
  Copy number: High Copy
Gene/Insert
  Gene/Insert name: PPARD
  Species: H. sapiens (human)
  Insert size (bp): 1133
  Entrez Gene: PPARD (a.k.a. FAAR, NR1C2, NUC1, NUCI, NUCII, PPARB)
  Promoter: EF1a
  Cloning method: Unknown
  Sequencing primers: 5′ GGGTGGAGACTGAAGTTAGGCCAG; 3′ CACATAGCGTAAAAGGAGCAACATAG
Terms and licenses: Academic/Nonprofit Terms; Industry Terms: Not Available to Industry
Depositor comments: NM_001171820,ENST00000418635 . The transcription factor ORF portion of this plasmid was synthesized by Genewiz. Please test multiple small colonies in case of plasmid recombination. To make this collection available in a timely manner, a portion of this collection was not fully sequenced by Addgene. If an Addgene verified full plasmid sequence is not available, please contact us prior to placing an order to request the full sequence.
How to cite: TFORF1967 was a gift from Feng Zhang (Addgene plasmid # 143862 ; http://n2t.net/addgene:143862 ; RRID:Addgene_143862)
