[The description below was written by a language model from this plasmid's Addgene catalogue record and pLannotate feature annotations shown in this document.]
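Description:
TFORF1967 is a lentiviral mammalian expression plasmid built on the pLX_TRC317 backbone. It carries a human PPARD open reading frame, one member of a barcoded transcription factor ORF collection. PPARD (also called NR1C2 or PPARB) encodes a ligand-activated nuclear receptor that binds fatty acids and peroxisome proliferators and regulates target genes, including those of peroxisomal beta-oxidation. The depositor ties the synthesized ORF to a specific transcript isoform. The annotation matches only part of the canonical protein, which may reflect that isoform choice. The insert is driven by the strong constitutive EF-1α promoter and followed by a WPRE, which enhances transcript stability and expression. The record states that each ORF in the collection carries a unique 24-bp barcode so that transcription factors can be identified in pooled screens. The barcode is not annotated in the feature table, so its position cannot be stated, and the short U6 promoter fragment downstream of the ORF has no function assigned in the record.

The viral framework has a third-generation-style layout. An RSV promoter is fused to a truncated HIV-1 5' LTR, followed by the Ψ packaging signal with a gag fragment, the RRE for Rev-dependent export, a cPPT/CTS, and a self-inactivating ΔU3 3' LTR. Upstream of the EF-1α cassette, an SV40 promoter drives a puromycin N-acetyltransferase gene for selection of transduced cells. In bacteria the plasmid is maintained by a high-copy ColE1/pUC-type origin and ampicillin resistance, and it also carries an f1 origin and residual lac, T7 and T3 elements. The depositor warns of possible recombination, as is common for LTR-containing plasmids. Its intended use is to overexpress PPARD, alone or within pooled libraries, in gain-of-function screens such as directed differentiation studies.
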