Features (pLannotate 1.2.2; 31 found; start..end, strand, type, name):
      5..231     +  promoter       RSV promoter: Rous sarcoma virus enhancer/promoter
    232..412     +  LTR            5' LTR (truncated): truncated 5' long terminal repeat (LTR) from HIV-1
    459..584     +  misc_feature   HIV-1 Ψ: packaging signal of human immunodeficiency virus type 1
    568..931     +  CDS            HIV-1 gag (fragment): gag protein from human immunodeficiency virus 1; gag
   1077..1310    +  misc_feature   RRE: The Rev response element (RRE) of HIV-1 allows for Rev-dependent mRNA export from the nucleus to the cytoplasm.
   1687..1713    +  CDS            Rev (fragment): human immunodeficiency virus 1 (HIV-1) Rev protein; rev; enhances nuclear export of unspliced and incompletely spliced viral mRNAs
   1720..1743    +  promoter       SV40 promoter (fragment): SV40 early promoter
   1744..1815    +  promoter       SV40 promoter (fragment): SV40 enhancer and early promoter
   1839..1974    +  rep_origin     SV40 ori: SV40 origin of replication
   2020..2616    +  CDS            PuroR (fragment): puromycin N-acetyltransferase; pac from Streptomyces; confers resistance to puromycin
   2665..2782    +  misc_feature   cPPT/CTS: central polypurine tract and central termination sequence of HIV-1
   2847..2913    +  CDS            small t antigen (fragment): SV40 (simian virus 40) small t antigen
   2920..4098    +  promoter       EF-1α promoter: strong constitutive promoter for human elongation factor EF-1α
   4115..5143    +  CDS            PPARD (fragment): PPARD_HUMAN - Also known as NR1C2, PPARB. Experimental evidence at protein level: Swiss-Prot protein existence level 1. Ligand-activated transcription factor. Receptor that binds peroxisome proliferators such as hypolipidemic drugs and fatty acids. Has a preference for poly-unsaturated fatty acids, such as gamma- linoleic acid and eicosapentanoic acid. Once activated by a ligand, the receptor binds to promoter elements of target genes. Regulates the peroxisomal beta-oxidation pathway of fatty acids. Functions as transcription activator for the acyl-CoA oxidase gene. Decreases expression of NPC
   5159..5212    +  promoter       U6 promoter (fragment): RNA polymerase III promoter for human U6 snRNA
   5254..5842    +  misc_feature   WPRE: woodchuck hepatitis virus posttranscriptional regulatory element
   5893..5912    +  misc_feature   cPPT/CTS (fragment): central polypurine tract and central termination sequence of HIV-1
   5914..6147    +  LTR            3' LTR (ΔU3): self-inactivating 3' long terminal repeat (LTR) from HIV-1
   6225..6346    +  polyA_signal   SV40 poly(A) signal: SV40 polyadenylation signal
   6386..6521    +  rep_origin     SV40 ori: SV40 origin of replication
   6542..6560    -  promoter       T7 promoter: promoter for bacteriophage T7 RNA polymerase
   6568..6723    +  CDS            lacZα (fragment): LacZα fragment of β-galactosidase; lacZ fragment
   6728..7156    +  rep_origin     f1 ori (sequence partly withheld): f1 bacteriophage origin of replication; arrow indicates direction of (+) strand synthesis
   7209..7313    +  promoter       AmpR promoter: bla
   7314..8174    +  CDS            AmpR: β-lactamase; bla; confers resistance to ampicillin, carbenicillin, and related antibiotics
   8345..8933    +  rep_origin     ori: high-copy-number ColE1/pMB1/pBR322/pUC origin of replication
   9116..9208    +  CDS            lacI (fragment): lac repressor; lacI; The lac repressor binds to the lac operator to inhibit transcription in E. coli. This inhibition can be relieved by adding lactose or isopropyl-β-D-thiogalactopyranoside (IPTG).
   9221..9242    +  protein_bind   CAP binding site: CAP binding activates transcription in the presence of cAMP. E. coli catabolite activator protein
   9257..9287    +  promoter       lac promoter: promoter for the E. coli lac operon
   9295..9311    +  protein_bind   lac operator: The lac repressor binds to the lac operator to inhibit transcription in E. coli. This inhibition can be relieved by adding lactose or isopropyl-β-D-thiogalactopyranoside (IPTG). lac repressor encoded by lacI
   9356..9374    +  promoter       T3 promoter: promoter for bacteriophage T3 RNA polymerase
>Addgene plasmid #143862 | TFORF1967 | addgene full sequence | sequence record 391579 | Addgene NGS Result
TTAATGTAGTCTTATGCAATACTCTTGTAGTCTTGCAACATGGTAACGATGAGTTAGCAACATGCCTTAC
AAGGAGAGAAAAAGCACCGTGCATGCCGATTGGTGGAAGTAAGGTGGTACGATCGTGCCTTATTAGGAAG
GCAACAGACGGGTCTGACATGGATTGGACGAACCACTGAATTGCCGCATTGCAGAGATATTGTATTTAAG
TGCCTAGCTCGATACATAAACGGGTCTCTCTGGTTAGACCAGATCTGAGCCTGGGAGCTCTCTGGCTAAC
TAGGGAACCCACTGCTTAAGCCTCAATAAAGCTTGCCTTGAGTGCTTCAAGTAGTGTGTGCCCGTCTGTT
GTGTGACTCTGGTAACTAGAGATCCCTCAGACCCTTTTAGTCAGTGTGGAAAATCTCTAGCAGTGGCGCC
CGAACAGGGACTTGAAAGCGAAAGGGAAACCAGAGGAGCTCTCTCGACGCAGGACTCGGCTTGCTGAAGC
GCGCACGGCAAGAGGCGAGGGGCGGCGACTGGTGAGTACGCCAAAAATTTTGACTAGCGGAGGCTAGAAG
GAGAGAGATGGGTGCGAGAGCGTCAGTATTAAGCGGGGGAGAATTAGATCGCGATGGGAAAAAATTCGGT
TAAGGCCAGGGGGAAAGAAAAAATATAAATTAAAACATATAGTATGGGCAAGCAGGGAGCTAGAACGATT
CGCAGTTAATCCTGGCCTGTTAGAAACATCAGAAGGCTGTAGACAAATACTGGGACAGCTACAACCATCC
CTTCAGACAGGATCAGAAGAACTTAGATCATTATATAATACAGTAGCAACCCTCTATTGTGTGCATCAAA
GGATAGAGATAAAAGACACCAAGGAAGCTTTAGACAAGATAGAGGAAGAGCAAAACAAAAGTAAGACCAC
CGCACAGCAAGCGGCCGCTGATCTTCAGACCTGGAGGAGGAGATATGAGGGACAATTGGAGAAGTGAATT
ATATAAATATAAAGTAGTAAAAATTGAACCATTAGGAGTAGCACCCACCAAGGCAAAGAGAAGAGTGGTG
CAGAGAGAAAAAAGAGCAGTGGGAATAGGAGCTTTGTTCCTTGGGTTCTTGGGAGCAGCAGGAAGCACTA
TGGGCGCAGCGTCAATGACGCTGACGGTACAGGCCAGACAATTATTGTCTGGTATAGTGCAGCAGCAGAA
CAATTTGCTGAGGGCTATTGAGGCGCAACAGCATCTGTTGCAACTCACAGTCTGGGGCATCAAGCAGCTC
CAGGCAAGAATCCTGGCTGTGGAAAGATACCTAAAGGATCAACAGCTCCTGGGGATTTGGGGTTGCTCTG
GAAAACTCATTTGCACCACTGCTGTGCCTTGGAATGCTAGTTGGAGTAATAAATCTCTGGAACAGATTTG
GAATCACACGACCTGGATGGAGTGGGACAGAGAAATTAACAATTACACAAGCTTAATACACTCCTTAATT
GAAGAATCGCAAAACCAGCAAGAAAAGAATGAACAAGAATTATTGGAATTAGATAAATGGGCAAGTTTGT
GGAATTGGTTTAACATAACAAATTGGCTGTGGTATATAAAATTATTCATAATGATAGTAGGAGGCTTGGT
AGGTTTAAGAATAGTTTTTGCTGTACTTTCTATAGTGAATAGAGTTAGGCAGGGATATTCACCATTATCG
TTTCAGACCCACCTCCCAACCCCGAGGGGACCCATGCATTGCATCTCAATTAGTCAGCAACCAGGTGTGG
AAAGTCCCCAGGCTCCCCAGCAGGCAGAAGTATGCAAAGCATGCGTCTCAATTAGTCAGCAACCATAGTC
CCGCCCCTAACTCCGCCCATCCCGCCCCTAACTCCGCCCAGTTCCGCCCATTCTCCGCCCCATGGCTGAC
TAATTTTTTTTATTTATGCAGAGGCCGAGGCCGCCTCGGCCTCTGAGCTATTCCAGAAGTAGTGAGGAGG
CTTTTTTGGAGGCCTAGGCTTTTGCAAAAAGCTTTCTAGAGGTACCACCGGAGCTTACCATGACCGAGTA
CAAGCCCACGGTGCGCCTCGCCACCCGCGACGACGTCCCCAGGGCCGTACGCACCCTCGCCGCCGCGTTC
GCCGACTACCCCGCCACGCGCCACACCGTCGATCCGGACCGCCACATCGAGCGGGTCACCGAGCTGCAAG
AACTCTTCCTCACGCGCGTCGGGCTCGACATCGGCAAGGTGTGGGTCGCGGACGACGGCGCCGCCGTGGC
GGTCTGGACCACGCCGGAGAGCGTCGAAGCGGGGGCGGTGTTCGCCGAGATCGGCCCGCGCATGGCCGAG
TTGAGCGGTTCCCGGCTGGCCGCGCAGCAACAGATGGAAGGCCTCCTGGCGCCGCACCGGCCCAAGGAGC
CCGCGTGGTTCCTGGCCACCGTCGGCGTCTCGCCCGACCACCAGGGCAAGGGTCTGGGCAGCGCCGTCGT
GCTCCCCGGAGTGGAGGCGGCCGAGCGCGCCGGGGTGCCCGCCTTCCTGGAGACCTCCGCGCCCCGCAAC
CTCCCCTTCTACGAGCGGCTCGGCTTCACCGTCACCGCCGACGTCGAGGTGCCCGAAGGACCGCGCACCT
GGTGCATGACCCGCAAGCCCGGTGCCAGTTAACGAATTCTAGATCTTGAGACAAATGGCAGTATTCATCC
ACAATTTTAAAAGAAAAGGGGGGATTGGGGGGTACAGTGCAGGGGAAAGAATAGTAGACATAATAGCAAC
AGACATACAAACTAAAGAATTACAAAAACAAATTACAAAAATTCAAAATTTTCGGGTTTATTACAGGGAC
AGCAGAGATCCACTTTGGCGCCGGCTCGAGGCCTGCAGGTGCAAAGATGGATAAAGTTTTAAACAGAGAG
GAATCTTTGCAGCTAATGGACCTTCTAGGTCTTGAAAGGAGTGGGAATTGGCTCCGGTGCCCGTCAGTGG
GCAGAGCGCACATCGCCCACAGTCCCCGAGAAGTTGGGGGGAGGGGTCGGCAATTGAACCGGTGCCTAGA
GAAGGTGGCGCGGGGTAAACTGGGAAAGTGATGTCGTGTACTGGCTCCGCCTTTTTCCCGAGGGTGGGGG
AGAACCGTATATAAGTGCAGTAGTCGCCGTGAACGTTCTTTTTCGCAACGGGTTTGCCGCCAGAACACAG
GTAAGTGCCGTGTGTGGTTCCCGCGGGCCTGGCCTCTTTACGGGTTATGGCCCTTGCGTGCCTTGAATTA
CTTCCACCTGGCTGCAGTACGTGATTCTTGATCCCGAGCTTCGGGTTGGAAGTGGGTGGGAGAGTTCGAG
GCCTTGCGCTTAAGGAGCCCCTTCGCCTCGTGCTTGAGTTGAGGCCTGGCCTGGGCGCTGGGGCCGCCGC
GTGCGAATCTGGTGGCACCTTCGCGCCTGTCTCGCTGCTTTCGATAAGTCTCTAGCCATTTAAAATTTTT
GATGACCTGCTGCGACGCTTTTTTTCTGGCAAGATAGTCTTGTAAATGCGGGCCAAGATCTGCACACTGG
TATTTCGGTTTTTGGGGCCGCGGGCGGCGACGGGGCCCGTGCGTCCCAGCGCACATGTTCGGCGAGGCGG
GGCCTGCGAGCGCGGCCACCGAGAATCGGACGGGGGTAGTCTCAAGCTGGCCGGCCTGCTCTGGTGCCTG
GCCTCGCGCCGCCGTGTATCGCCCCGCCCTGGGCGGCAAGGCTGGCCCGGTCGGCACCAGTTGCGTGAGC
GGAAAGATGGCCGCTTCCCGGCCCTGCTGCAGGGAGCTCAAAATGGAGGACGCGGCGCTCGGGAGAGCGG
GCGGGTGAGTCACCCACACAAAGGAAAAGGGCCTTTCCGTCCTCAGCCGTCGCTTCATGTGACTCCACGG
AGTACCGGGCGCCGTCCAGGCACCTCGATTAGTTCTCGAGCTTTTGGAGTACGTCGTCTTTAGGTTGGGG
GGAGGGGTTTTATGCGATGGAGTTTCCCCACACTGAGTGGGTGGAGACTGAAGTTAGGCCAGCTTGGCAC
TTGATGTAATTCTCCTTGGAATTTGCCCTTTTTGAGTTTGGATCTTGGTTCATTCTCAAGCCTCAGACAG
TGGTTCAAAGTTTTTTTCTTCCATTTCAGGTGTCGTGAGGCTAGCACCGCCACCATGGAGCAGCCACAGG
AGGAAGCCCCTGAGGTCCGGGAAGAGGAGGAGAAAGAGGAAGTGGCAGAGGCAGAAGGAGCCCCAGAGCT
CAATGGGGGACCACAGCATGCACTTCCTTCCAGCAGCTACACAGCTATCCGTTTTGGTCGGATGCCGGAG
GCTGAGAAGAGGAAGCTGGTGGCAGGGCTGACTGCAAACGAGGGGAGCCAGTACAACCCACAGGTGGCCG
ACCTGAAGGCCTTCTCCAAGCACATCTACAATGCCTACCTGAAAAACTTCAACATGACCAAAAAGAAGGC
CCGCAGCATCCTCACCGGCAAAGCCAGCCACACGGCGCCCTTTGTGATCCACGACATCGAGACATTGTGG
CAGGCAGAGAAGGGGCTGGTGTGGAAGCAGTTGGTGAATGGCCTGCCTCCCTACAAGGAGATCAGCGTGC
ACGTCTTCTACCGCTGCCAGTGCACCACAGTGGAGACCGTGCGGGAGCTCACTGAGTTCGCCAAGAGCAT
CCCCAGCTTCAGCAGCCTCTTCCTCAACGACCAGGTTACCCTTCTCAAGTATGGCGTGCACGAGGCCATC
TTCGCCATGCTGGCCTCTATCGTCAACAAGGACGGGCTGCTGGTAGCCAACGGCAGTGGCTTTGTCACCC
GTGAGTTCCTGCGCAGCCTCCGCAAACCCTTCAGTGATATCATTGAGCCTAAGTTTGAATTTGCTGTCAA
GTTCAACGCCCTGGAACTTGATGACAGTGACCTGGCCCTATTCATTGCGGCCATCATTCTGTGTGGAGAC
CGGCCAGGCCTCATGAACGTTCCACGGGTGGAGGCTATCCAGGACACCATCCTGCGTGCCCTCGAATTCC
ACCTGCAGGCCAACCACCCTGATGCCCAGTACCTCTTCCCCAAGCTGCTGCAGAAGATGGCTGACCTGCG
GCAACTGGTCACCGAGCACGCCCAGATGATGCAGCGGATCAAGAAGACCGAAACCGAGACCTCGCTGCAC
CCTCTGCTCCAGGAGATCTACAAGGACATGTACTAGTAATGAACTAGTCCGTAACTTGAAAGTATTTCGA
TTTCTTGGCTTTATATATCTTGTGGAAAGGACGATAACACAATTCTTGGAATCTGTAGACGCGTTAAGTC
GACAATCAACCTCTGGATTACAAAATTTGTGAAAGATTGACTGGTATTCTTAACTATGTTGCTCCTTTTA
CGCTATGTGGATACGCTGCTTTAATGCCTTTGTATCATGCTATTGCTTCCCGTATGGCTTTCATTTTCTC
CTCCTTGTATAAATCCTGGTTGCTGTCTCTTTATGAGGAGTTGTGGCCCGTTGTCAGGCAACGTGGCGTG
GTGTGCACTGTGTTTGCTGACGCAACCCCCACTGGTTGGGGCATTGCCACCACCTGTCAGCTCCTTTCCG
GGACTTTCGCTTTCCCCCTCCCTATTGCCACGGCGGAACTCATCGCCGCCTGCCTTGCCCGCTGCTGGAC
AGGGGCTCGGCTGTTGGGCACTGACAATTCCGTGGTGTTGTCGGGGAAATCATCGTCCTTTCCTTGGCTG
CTCGCCTGTGTTGCCACCTGGATTCTGCGCGGGACGTCCTTCTGCTACGTCCCTTCGGCCCTCAATCCAG
CGGACCTTCCTTCCCGCGGCCTGCTGCCGGCTCTGCGGCCTCTTCCGCGTCTTCGCCTTCGCCCTCAGAC
GAGTCGGATCTCCCTTTGGGCCGCCTCCCCGCGTCGACTTTAAGACCAATGACTTACAAGGCAGCTGTAG
ATCTTAGCCACTTTTTAAAAGAAAAGGGGGGACTGGAAGGGCTAATTCACTCCCAACGAAGACAAGATCT
GCTTTTTGCTTGTACTGGGTCTCTCTGGTTAGACCAGATCTGAGCCTGGGAGCTCTCTGGCTAACTAGGG
AACCCACTGCTTAAGCCTCAATAAAGCTTGCCTTGAGTGCTTCAAGTAGTGTGTGCCCGTCTGTTGTGTG
ACTCTGGTAACTAGAGATCCCTCAGACCCTTTTAGTCAGTGTGGAAAATCTCTAGCAGTACGTATAGTAG
TTCATGTCATCTTATTATTCAGTATTTATAACTTGCAAAGAAATGAATATCAGAGAGTGAGAGGAACTTG
TTTATTGCAGCTTATAATGGTTACAAATAAAGCAATAGCATCACAAATTTCACAAATAAAGCATTTTTTT
CACTGCATTCTAGTTGTGGTTTGTCCAAACTCATCAATGTATCTTATCATGTCTGGCTCTAGCTATCCCG
CCCCTAACTCCGCCCATCCCGCCCCTAACTCCGCCCAGTTCCGCCCATTCTCCGCCCCATGGCTGACTAA
TTTTTTTTATTTATGCAGAGGCCGAGGCCGCCTCGGCCTCTGAGCTATTCCAGAAGTAGTGAGGAGGCTT
TTTTGGAGGCCTAGGGACGTACCCAATTCGCCCTATAGTGAGTCGTATTACGCGCGCTCACTGGCCGTCG
TTTTACAACGTCGTGACTGGGAAAACCCTGGCGTTACCCAACTTAATCGCCTTGCAGCACATCCCCCTTT
CGCCAGCTGGCGTAATAGCGAAGAGGCCCGCACCGATCGCCCTTCCCAACAGTTGCGCAGCCTGAATGGC
GAATGGG
[124 nt withheld, positions 6728-6851]
C
[91 nt withheld, positions 6853-6943]
A
[49 nt withheld, positions 6945-6993]
CCTTTGACGTTGGAGTCCACGTTCTTT
[37 nt withheld, positions 7021-7057]
ACCCTATCTCGGTCTATTCTTTTGATTTATAAGGGATTTTGCCGATTTCGGCCTATTGGTTAAAAAATGA
GCTGATTTAACAAAAATTTAACGCGAATTTTAACAAAATATTAACGCTTACAATTTAGGTGGCACTTTTC
GGGGAAATGTGCGCGGAACCCCTATTTGTTTATTTTTCTAAATACATTCAAATATGTATCCGCTCATGAG
ACAATAACCCTGATAAATGCTTCAATAATATTGAAAAAGGAAGAGTATGAGTATTCAACATTTCCGTGTC
GCCCTTATTCCCTTTTTTGCGGCATTTTGCCTTCCTGTTTTTGCTCACCCAGAAACGCTGGTGAAAGTAA
AAGATGCTGAAGATCAGTTGGGTGCACGAGTGGGTTACATCGAACTGGATCTCAACAGCGGTAAGATCCT
TGAGAGTTTTCGCCCCGAAGAACGTTTTCCAATGATGAGCACTTTTAAAGTTCTGCTATGTGGCGCGGTA
TTATCCCGTATTGACGCCGGGCAAGAGCAACTCGGTCGCCGCATACACTATTCTCAGAATGACTTGGTTG
AGTACTCACCAGTCACAGAAAAGCATCTTACGGATGGCATGACAGTAAGAGAATTATGCAGTGCTGCCAT
AACCATGAGTGATAACACTGCGGCCAACTTACTTCTGACAACGATCGGAGGACCGAAGGAGCTAACCGCT
TTTTTGCACAACATGGGGGATCATGTAACTCGCCTTGATCGTTGGGAACCGGAGCTGAATGAAGCCATAC
CAAACGACGAGCGTGACACCACGATGCCTGTAGCAATGGCAACAACGTTGCGCAAACTATTAACTGGCGA
ACTACTTACTCTAGCTTCCCGGCAACAATTAATAGACTGGATGGAGGCGGATAAAGTTGCAGGACCACTT
CTGCGCTCGGCCCTTCCGGCTGGCTGGTTTATTGCTGATAAATCTGGAGCCGGTGAGCGTGGGTCTCGCG
GTATCATTGCAGCACTGGGGCCAGATGGTAAGCCCTCCCGTATCGTAGTTATCTACACGACGGGGAGTCA
GGCAACTATGGATGAACGAAATAGACAGATCGCTGAGATAGGTGCCTCACTGATTAAGCATTGGTAACTG
TCAGACCAAGTTTACTCATATATACTTTAGATTGATTTAAAACTTCATTTTTAATTTAAAAGGATCTAGG
TGAAGATCCTTTTTGATAATCTCATGACCAAAATCCCTTAACGTGAGTTTTCGTTCCACTGAGCGTCAGA
CCCCGTAGAAAAGATCAAAGGATCTTCTTGAGATCCTTTTTTTCTGCGCGTAATCTGCTGCTTGCAAACA
AAAAAACCACCGCTACCAGCGGTGGTTTGTTTGCCGGATCAAGAGCTACCAACTCTTTTTCCGAAGGTAA
CTGGCTTCAGCAGAGCGCAGATACCAAATACTGTTCTTCTAGTGTAGCCGTAGTTAGGCCACCACTTCAA
GAACTCTGTAGCACCGCCTACATACCTCGCTCTGCTAATCCTGTTACCAGTGGCTGCTGCCAGTGGCGAT
AAGTCGTGTCTTACCGGGTTGGACTCAAGACGATAGTTACCGGATAAGGCGCAGCGGTCGGGCTGAACGG
GGGGTTCGTGCACACAGCCCAGCTTGGAGCGAACGACCTACACCGAACTGAGATACCTACAGCGTGAGCT
ATGAGAAAGCGCCACGCTTCCCGAAGGGAGAAAGGCGGACAGGTATCCGGTAAGCGGCAGGGTCGGAACA
GGAGAGCGCACGAGGGAGCTTCCAGGGGGAAACGCCTGGTATCTTTATAGTCCTGTCGGGTTTCGCCACC
TCTGACTTGAGCGTCGATTTTTGTGATGCTCGTCAGGGGGGCGGAGCCTATGGAAAAACGCCAGCAACGC
GGCCTTTTTACGGTTCCTGGCCTTTTGCTGGCCTTTTGCTCACATGTTCTTTCCTGCGTTATCCCCTGAT
TCTGTGGATAACCGTATTACCGCCTTTGAGTGAGCTGATACCGCTCGCCGCAGCCGAACGACCGAGCGCA
GCGAGTCAGTGAGCGAGGAAGCGGAAGAGCGCCCAATACGCAAACCGCCTCTCCCCGCGCGTTGGCCGAT
TCATTAATGCAGCTGGCACGACAGGTTTCCCGACTGGAAAGCGGGCAGTGAGCGCAACGCAATTAATGTG
AGTTAGCTCACTCATTAGGCACCCCAGGCTTTACACTTTATGCTTCCGGCTCGTATGTTGTGTGGAATTG
TGAGCGGATAACAATTTCACACAGGAAACAGCTATGACCATGATTACGCCAAGCGCGCAATTAACCCTCA
CTAAAGGGAACAAAAGCTGGAGCTGCAAGC
