>Addgene plasmid #143862 | TFORF1967 | depositor partial sequence | sequence record 283713 | Insert
ACCGCCACCATGGAGCAGCCACAGGAGGAAGCCCCTGAGGTCCGGGAAGAGGAGGAGAAAGAGGAAGTGG
CAGAGGCAGAAGGAGCCCCAGAGCTCAATGGGGGACCACAGCATGCACTTCCTTCCAGCAGCTACACAGC
TATCCGTTTTGGTCGGATGCCGGAGGCTGAGAAGAGGAAGCTGGTGGCAGGGCTGACTGCAAACGAGGGG
AGCCAGTACAACCCACAGGTGGCCGACCTGAAGGCCTTCTCCAAGCACATCTACAATGCCTACCTGAAAA
ACTTCAACATGACCAAAAAGAAGGCCCGCAGCATCCTCACCGGCAAAGCCAGCCACACGGCGCCCTTTGT
GATCCACGACATCGAGACATTGTGGCAGGCAGAGAAGGGGCTGGTGTGGAAGCAGTTGGTGAATGGCCTG
CCTCCCTACAAGGAGATCAGCGTGCACGTCTTCTACCGCTGCCAGTGCACCACAGTGGAGACCGTGCGGG
AGCTCACTGAGTTCGCCAAGAGCATCCCCAGCTTCAGCAGCCTCTTCCTCAACGACCAGGTTACCCTTCT
CAAGTATGGCGTGCACGAGGCCATCTTCGCCATGCTGGCCTCTATCGTCAACAAGGACGGGCTGCTGGTA
GCCAACGGCAGTGGCTTTGTCACCCGTGAGTTCCTGCGCAGCCTCCGCAAACCCTTCAGTGATATCATTG
AGCCTAAGTTTGAATTTGCTGTCAAGTTCAACGCCCTGGAACTTGATGACAGTGACCTGGCCCTATTCAT
TGCGGCCATCATTCTGTGTGGAGACCGGCCAGGCCTCATGAACGTTCCACGGGTGGAGGCTATCCAGGAC
ACCATCCTGCGTGCCCTCGAATTCCACCTGCAGGCCAACCACCCTGATGCCCAGTACCTCTTCCCCAAGC
TGCTGCAGAAGATGGCTGACCTGCGGCAACTGGTCACCGAGCACGCCCAGATGATGCAGCGGATCAAGAA
GACCGAAACCGAGACCTCGCTGCACCCTCTGCTCCAGGAGATCTACAAGGACATGTACTAGTAATGAACT
AGTCCGTAACTTGAAAGTATTTCGATTTCTTGGCTTTATATATCTTGTGGAAAGGACGATAACACAATTC
TTGGAATCTGTAG
