>Addgene plasmid #143862 | TFORF1967 | depositor partial sequence | sequence record 283714 | Barcode
TAACACAATTCTTGGAATCTGTAG
